>Addgene plasmid #213313 | HRH2-DuET | addgene full sequence | sequence record 430851 | Addgene NGS Result
TCCTGGAGGCCATCGTCCTGTGGCTGGGCTACGCCAACAGTGCTCTTAACCCAATCCTCTATGCGGCCCT
CAACCGGGATTTTAGGACAGGGTACCAGCAGCTTTTTTGCTGCAGGCTTGCAAATCGGAATTCCCATAAG
ACATCCCTCCGGAGTAACGCCAGTCAGCTCAGCCGAACACAGAGCAGGGAGCCGCGGCAGCAGGAGGAAA
AACCTCTTAAGCTCCAGGTTTGGTCAGGAACAGAGGTGACTGCCCCTCAAGGTGCTACCGACAGAATCGA
TACCGGTGGACGCACCGGTGAATTCGATGAGGCCAGCACCACCGTGTCTAAGACCGAGACTTCTCAGGTG
GCCCCTGCCTAACTCGAGTCTAGAGGGCCCGTTTAAACCCGCTGATCAGCCTCGACTGTGCCTTCTAGTT
GCCAGCCATCTGTTGTTTGCCCCTCCCCCGTGCCTTCCTTGACCCTGGAAGGTGCCACTCCCACTGTCCT
TTCCTAATAAAATGAGGAAATTGCATCGCATTGTCTGAGTAGGTGTCATTCTATTCTGGGGGGTGGGGTG
GGGCAGGACAGCAAGGGGGAGGATTGGGAAGACAATAGCAGGCATGCTGGGGATGCGGTGGGCTCTATGG
CTTCTGAGGCGGAAAGAACCAGCTGGGGCTCTAGGGGGTATCCCC
[124 nt withheld, positions 676-799]
C
[91 nt withheld, positions 801-891]
A
[49 nt withheld, positions 893-941]
CCTTTGACGTTGGAGTCCACGTTCTTT
[37 nt withheld, positions 969-1005]
ACCCTATCTCGGTCTATTCTTTTGATTTATAAGGGATTTTGCCGATTTCGGCCTATTGGTTAAAAAATGA
GCTGATTTAACAAAAATTTAACGCGAATTAATTCTGTGGAATGTGTGTCAGTTAGGGTGTGGAAAGTCCC
CAGGCTCCCCAGCAGGCAGAAGTATGCAAAGCATGCATCTCAATTAGTCAGCAACCAGGTGTGGAAAGTC
CCCAGGCTCCCCAGCAGGCAGAAGTATGCAAAGCATGCATCTCAATTAGTCAGCAACCATAGTCCCGCCC
CTAACTCCGCCCATCCCGCCCCTAACTCCGCCCAGTTCCGCCCATTCTCCGCCCCATGGCTGACTAATTT
TTTTTATTTATGCAGAGGCCGAGGCCGCCTCTGCCTCTGAGCTATTCCAGAAGTAGTGAGGAGGCTTTTT
TGGAGGCCTAGGCTTTTGCAAAAAGCTCCCGGGAGCTTGTATATCCATTTTCGGATCTGATCAAGAGACA
GGATGAGGATCGTTTCGCATGATTGAACAAGATGGATTGCACGCAGGTTCTCCGGCCGCTTGGGTGGAGA
GGCTATTCGGCTATGACTGGGCACAACAGACAATCGGCTGCTCTGATGCCGCCGTGTTCCGGCTGTCAGC
GCAGGGGCGCCCGGTTCTTTTTGTCAAGACCGACCTGTCCGGTGCCCTGAATGAACTGCAGGACGAGGCA
GCGCGGCTATCGTGGCTGGCCACGACGGGCGTTCCTTGCGCAGCTGTGCTCGACGTTGTCACTGAAGCGG
GAAGGGACTGGCTGCTATTGGGCGAAGTGCCGGGGCAGGATCTCCTGTCATCTCACCTTGCTCCTGCCGA
GAAAGTATCCATCATGGCTGATGCAATGCGGCGGCTGCATACGCTTGATCCGGCTACCTGCCCATTCGAC
CACCAAGCGAAACATCGCATCGAGCGAGCACGTACTCGGATGGAAGCCGGTCTTGTCGATCAGGATGATC
TGGACGAAGAGCATCAGGGGCTCGCGCCAGCCGAACTGTTCGCCAGGCTCAAGGCGCGCATGCCCGACGG
CGAGGATCTCGTCGTGACCCATGGCGATGCCTGCTTGCCGAATATCATGGTGGAAAATGGCCGCTTTTCT
GGATTCATCGACTGTGGCCGGCTGGGTGTGGCGGACCGCTATCAGGACATAGCGTTGGCTACCCGTGATA
TTGCTGAAGAGCTTGGCGGCGAATGGGCTGACCGCTTCCTCGTGCTTTACGGTATCGCCGCTCCCGATTC
GCAGCGCATCGCCTTCTATCGCCTTCTTGACGAGTTCTTCTGAGCGGGACTCTGGGGTTCGAAATGACCG
ACCAAGCGACGCCCAACCTGCCATCACGAGATTTCGATTCCACCGCCGCCTTCTATGAAAGGTTGGGCTT
CGGAATCGTTTTCCGGGACGCCGGCTGGATGATCCTCCAGCGCGGGGATCTCATGCTGGAGTTCTTCGCC
CACCCCAACTTGTTTATTGCAGCTTATAATGGTTACAAATAAAGCAATAGCATCACAAATTTCACAAATA
AAGCATTTTTTTCACTGCATTCTAGTTGTGGTTTGTCCAAACTCATCAATGTATCTTATCATGTCTGTAT
ACCGTCGACCTCTAGCTAGAGCTTGGCGTAATCATGGTCATAGCTGTTTCCTGTGTGAAATTGTTATCCG
CTCACAATTCCACACAACATACGAGCCGGAAGCATAAAGTGTAAAGCCTGGGGTGCCTAATGAGTGAGCT
AACTCACATTAATTGCGTTGCGCTCACTGCCCGCTTTCCAGTCGGGAAACCTGTCGTGCCAGCTGCATTA
ATGAATCGGCCAACGCGCGGGGAGAGGCGGTTTGCGTATTGGGCGCTCTTCCGCTTCCTCGCTCACTGAC
TCGCTGCGCTCGGTCGTTCGGCTGCGGCGAGCGGTATCAGCTCACTCAAAGGCGGTAATACGGTTATCCA
CAGAATCAGGGGATAACGCAGGAAAGAACATGTGAGCAAAAGGCCAGCAAAAGGCCAGGAACCGTAAAAA
GGCCGCGTTGCTGGCGTTTTTCCATAGGCTCCGCCCCCCTGACGAGCATCACAAAAATCGACGCTCAAGT
CAGAGGTGGCGAAACCCGACAGGACTATAAAGATACCAGGCGTTTCCCCCTGGAAGCTCCCTCGTGCGCT
CTCCTGTTCCGACCCTGCCGCTTACCGGATACCTGTCCGCCTTTCTCCCTTCGGGAAGCGTGGCGCTTTC
TCATAGCTCACGCTGTAGGTATCTCAGTTCGGTGTAGGTCGTTCGCTCCAAGCTGGGCTGTGTGCACGAA
CCCCCCGTTCAGCCCGACCGCTGCGCCTTATCCGGTAACTATCGTCTTGAGTCCAACCCGGTAAGACACG
ACTTATCGCCACTGGCAGCAGCCACTGGTAACAGGATTAGCAGAGCGAGGTATGTAGGCGGTGCTACAGA
GTTCTTGAAGTGGTGGCCTAACTACGGCTACACTAGAAGAACGGTATTTGGTATCTGCGCTCTGCTGAAG
CCAGTTACCTTCGGAAAAAGAGTTGGTAGCTCTTGATCCGGCAAACAAACCACCGCTGGTAGCGGTGGTT
TTTTTGTTTGCAAGCAGCAGATTACGCGCAGAAAAAAAGGATCTCAAGAAGATCCTTTGATCTTTTCTAC
GGGGTCTGACGCTCAGTGGAACGAAAACTCACGTTAAGGGATTTTGGTCATGAGATTATCAAAAAGGATC
TTCACCTAGATCCTTTTAAATTAAAAATGAAGTTTTAAATCAATCTAAAGTATATATGAGTAAACTTGGT
CTGACAGTTACCAATGCTTAATCAGTGAGGCACCTATCTCAGCGATCTGTCTATTTCGTTCATCCATAGT
TGCCTGACTCCCCGTCGTGTAGATAACTACGATACGGGAGGGCTTACCATCTGGCCCCAGTGCTGCAATG
ATACCGCGAGACCCACGCTCACCGGCTCCAGATTTATCAGCAATAAACCAGCCAGCCGGAAGGGCCGAGC
GCAGAAGTGGTCCTGCAACTTTATCCGCCTCCATCCAGTCTATTAATTGTTGCCGGGAAGCTAGAGTAAG
TAGTTCGCCAGTTAATAGTTTGCGCAACGTTGTTGCCATTGCTACAGGCATCGTGGTGTCACGCTCGTCG
TTTGGTATGGCTTCATTCAGCTCCGGTTCCCAACGATCAAGGCGAGTTACATGATCCCCCATGTTGTGCA
AAAAAGCGGTTAGCTCCTTCGGTCCTCCGATCGTTGTCAGAAGTAAGTTGGCCGCAGTGTTATCACTCAT
GGTTATGGCAGCACTGCATAATTCTCTTACTGTCATGCCATCCGTAAGATGCTTTTCTGTGACTGGTGAG
TACTCAACCAAGTCATTCTGAGAATAGTGTATGCGGCGACCGAGTTGCTCTTGCCCGGCGTCAATACGGG
ATAATACCGCGCCACATAGCAGAACTTTAAAAGTGCTCATCATTGGAAAACGTTCTTCGGGGCGAAAACT
CTCAAGGATCTTACCGCTGTTGAGATCCAGTTCGATGTAACCCACTCGTGCACCCAACTGATCTTCAGCA
TCTTTTACTTTCACCAGCGTTTCTGGGTGAGCAAAAACAGGAAGGCAAAATGCCGCAAAAAAGGGAATAA
GGGCGACACGGAAATGTTGAATACTCATACTCTTCCTTTTTCAATATTATTGAAGCATTTATCAGGGTTA
TTGTCTCATGAGCGGATACATATTTGAATGTATTTAGAAAAATAAACAAATAGGGGTTCCGCGCACATTT
CCCCGAAAAGTGCCACCTGACGTCGACGGATCGGGAGATCTCCCGATCCCCTATGGTGCACTCTCAGTAC
AATCTGCTCTGATGCCGCATAGTTAAGCCAGTATCTGCTCCCTGCTTGTGTGTTGGAGGTCGCTGAGTAG
TGCGCGAGCAAAATTTAAGCTACAACAAGGCAAGGCTTGACCGACATTTGCATGAAGAATCTGCTTAGGG
TTAGGCGTTTTGCGCTGCTTCGCGATGTACGGGCCAGATATACGCGTTGACATTGATTATTGACTAGTTA
TTAATAGTAATCAATTACGGGGTCATTAGTTCATAGCCCATATATGGAGTTCCGCGTTACATAACTTACG
GTAAATGGCCCGCCTGGCTGACCGCCCAACGACCCCCGCCCATTGACGTCAATAATGACGTATGTTCCCA
TAGTAACGCCAATAGGGACTTTCCATTGACGTCAATGGGTGGAGTATTTACGGTAAACTGCCCACTTGGC
AGTACATCAAGTGTATCATATGCCAAGTACGCCCCCTATTGACGTCAATGACGGTAAATGGCCCGCCTGG
CATTATGCCCAGTACATGACCTTATGGGACTTTCCTACTTGGCAGTACATCTACGTATTAGTCATCGCTA
TTACCATGGTGATGCGGTTTTGGCAGTACATCAATGGGCGTGGATAGCGGTTTGACTCACGGGGATTTCC
AAGTCTCCACCCCATTGACGTCAATGGGAGTTTGTTTTGGCACCAAAATCAACGGGACTTTCCAAAATGT
CGTAACAACTCCGCCCCATTGACGCAAATGGGCGGTAGGCGTGTACGGTGGGAGGTCTATATAAGCAGAG
CTCTCTGGCTAACTAGAGAACCCACTGCTTACTGGCTTATCGAAATTAATACGACTCACTATAGGGAGAC
CCAAGCTGGCTAGCGTTTAAACTTAAGCTTAGCGCCACCATGAAGACGATCATCGCCCTGAGCTACATCT
TCTGCCTGGTATTCGCCGACTACAAGGACGATGATGACGCCAGCATCGATATGGCTCCTAATGGGACTGC
CTCCTCCTTCTGCCTTGACTCTACTGCCTGCAAAATAACTATTACAGTGGTACTCGCCGTCCTGATACTG
ATTACTGTTGCGGGTAATGTCGTAGTGTGTCTGGCCGTCGGCCTTAACCGGAGACTGAGAAACCTTACTA
ACTGCTTCATTGTGAGCCTGGCGATCACTGATCTCCTCCTGGGCCTCCTGGTGTTGCCCTTTAGTGCAAT
TTACCAGCTGTCATGTAAGTGGTCCTTCGGAAAAGTATTCTGCAATATTTATACGAGCCTGGATGTGATG
CTGTGCACGGCCTCCATACTGAATCTGTTCATGATTTCCCTTGATCGGTATTGCGCCGTGATGGATCCCC
TGCGGTACCCAGTCTTGGTGACCCCCGTTAGAGTGGCGATTAGTCTGGTCCTCATTTGGGTTATCAGCAT
TACCCTCTCCTTCCTGAGCATCCATCTGGGCTGGAACTCCAGAAACGAGACCTCTAAGGGGAACCACACA
ACCAGTAAGTGCAAGGTGCAGGTTAACGAGGTTTACGGGCTGGTAGATGGCCTTGTGACTTTTTACTTGC
CCCTCCTGATTATGTGTATAACTTATTACCGGATTTTCAAGGTGGCCAGAGACCAGGCCAAACGCATAAA
CCACATCAGCTCCTGGAAAGCCGCAACCATCCGCGAGCACAAAGCAACGGTGACTCTCGCTGCTGTGATG
GGTGCCTTCATCATCTGCTGGTTCCCTTACTTTACCGCCTTTGTGTACCGGGGCCTGCGAGGCGACGACG
CTATTAACGAGG
Features (pLannotate 1.2.2; 21 found; start..end, strand, type, name):
    406..630     +  polyA_signal   bGH poly(A) signal: bovine growth hormone polyadenylation signal
    634..655     +  promoter       SV40 promoter (fragment): SV40 enhancer and early promoter
    676..1104    +  rep_origin     f1 ori (sequence partly withheld): f1 bacteriophage origin of replication; arrow indicates direction of (+) strand synthesis
   1118..1447    +  promoter       SV40 promoter: SV40 enhancer and early promoter
   1514..2305    +  CDS            neo: KKA2_KLEPN - Also known as kan, nptII. Experimental evidence at protein level: Swiss-Prot protein existence level 1. Resistance to kanamycin, neomycin, paromomycin, ribostamycin, butirosin and gentamicin B. From Klebsiella pneumoniae.
   2329..2487    +  CDS            ble (fragment): BLE_KLEPN - Experimental evidence at protein level: Swiss-Prot protein existence level 1. Binding protein with a strong affinity to the bleomycin family of antibiotics. Binds to CL990; an antimitotic-antibiotic compound. From Klebsiella pneumoniae.
   2482..2603    +  polyA_signal   SV40 poly(A) signal: SV40 polyadenylation signal
   2676..2692    -  protein_bind   lac operator: The lac repressor binds to the lac operator to inhibit transcription in E. coli. This inhibition can be relieved by adding lactose or isopropyl-β-D-thiogalactopyranoside (IPTG). lac repressor encoded by lacI
   2700..2730    -  promoter       lac promoter: promoter for the E. coli lac operon
   2745..2766    -  protein_bind   CAP binding site: CAP binding activates transcription in the presence of cAMP. E. coli catabolite activator protein
   2779..2871    -  CDS            lacI (fragment): lac repressor; lacI; The lac repressor binds to the lac operator to inhibit transcription in E. coli. This inhibition can be relieved by adding lactose or isopropyl-β-D-thiogalactopyranoside (IPTG).
   3054..3642    -  rep_origin     ori: high-copy-number ColE1/pMB1/pBR322/pUC origin of replication
   3813..4673    -  CDS            AmpR: β-lactamase; bla; confers resistance to ampicillin, carbenicillin, and related antibiotics
   4674..4778    -  promoter       AmpR promoter: bla
   4837..4889    -  misc_feature   bom (fragment): basis of mobility region from pBR322
   5044..5423    +  enhancer       CMV enhancer: human cytomegalovirus immediate early enhancer
   5424..5627    +  promoter       CMV promoter: human cytomegalovirus (CMV) immediate early promoter
   5623..5656    +  LTR            5' LTR (truncated) (fragment): truncated 5' long terminal repeat (LTR) from HIV-1
   5672..5690    +  promoter       T7 promoter: promoter for bacteriophage T7 RNA polymerase
   5783..5803    +  CDS            3xFLAG (fragment): three tandem FLAG® epitope tags
   5816..275     +  CDS            HRH2 (across the origin): HRH2_HUMAN - Experimental evidence at transcript level: Swiss-Prot protein existence level 2. The H2 subclass of histamine receptors mediates gastric acid secretion. Also appears to regulate gastrointestinal motility and intestinal secretion. Possible role in regulating cell growth and differentiation. The activity of this receptor is mediated by G proteins which activate adenylyl cyclase and, through a separate G protein-dependent mechanism, the phosphoinositide/protein kinase (PKC) signaling pathway (By similarity). From Homo sapiens (Human).
