[The description below was written by a language model from this plasmid's Addgene catalogue record and pLannotate feature annotations shown in this document.]
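Description:
HRH2-DuET is a mammalian expression plasmid built on the pcDNA 3.1 (+) backbone that encodes the human histamine H2 receptor (HRH2), a class A GPCR of the histamine family. In bacteria it is maintained as a high-copy plasmid through a ColE1/pUC-type origin and selected with ampicillin via the β-lactamase gene. An f1 origin is also present. For mammalian cells the backbone carries a neomycin phosphotransferase cassette driven by the SV40 enhancer/early promoter and terminated by the SV40 polyadenylation signal, which would permit G418 selection of stable transfectants. The small hits to ble, lacI, bom and an HIV-1 LTR in the automated annotation are short fragments that appear to be backbone remnants or chance matches rather than functional parts.

The receptor open reading frame, inserted by Gibson cloning, sits downstream of the CMV immediate-early enhancer and promoter and is followed by the bovine growth hormone polyadenylation signal. A T7 promoter between the CMV promoter and the coding region allows in vitro transcription. According to the record, the "DuET" design places a cleavable hemagglutinin signal peptide and a FLAG epitope at the N terminus and a 1D4 epitope at the C terminus. The feature table detects the FLAG sequence (as a single-unit match to 3xFLAG) just upstream of HRH2, but it does not separately annotate the signal peptide or the 1D4 tag. The signal peptide is intended to promote membrane insertion and is removed from the mature protein. The two terminal epitopes allow capture and detection from opposite ends of the receptor. The construct is optimized for mammalian expression and proteomics work, and the associated publication used such constructs for multiplexed selectivity screening of anti-GPCR antibodies.
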