Addgene plasmid #213313: HRH2-DuET
Purpose: The DuET construct encodes the named human GPCR engineered with a cleaved hemagglutinin signal peptide, a 5' FLAG and a 3' 1D4 epitope tag optimized for expression in mammalian cells and proteomics studies.
Depositing lab: Thomas Sakmar. Depositing organization: Rockefeller University. Publication: Multiplexed selectivity screening of anti-GPCR antibodies. Dahl L, Kotliar IB, Bendes A, Dodig-Crnkovic T, Fromm S, Elofsson A, Uhlen M, Sakmar TP, Schwenk JM. Sci Adv. 2023 May 3;9(18):eadf9297. doi: 10.1126/sciadv.adf9297. Epub 2023 May 3. PubMed 37134173.
Backbone
  Vector backbone: pcDNA 3.1 (+)
  Vector type: Mammalian Expression
Growth in bacteria
  Bacterial resistance: Ampicillin, 100 μg/mL
  Growth temperature: 37°C
  Growth strain: DH5alpha
  Copy number: High Copy
Gene/Insert
  Gene/Insert name: HRH2 (alt name: Histamine receptor H2)
  Species: H. sapiens (human)
  Entrez Gene: HRH2 (a.k.a. H2R, HH2R)
  Promoter: CMV, T7
  Tag / fusion protein: FLAG (N terminal on insert); 1D4 (C terminal on insert)
  Cloning method: Gibson Cloning
Terms and licenses: Academic/Nonprofit Terms; Industry Terms: Not Available to Industry
Depositor comments: Class: A, Family: Histamine. Ensembl ID: ENSG00000113749, Uniprot ID: P25021
How to cite: HRH2-DuET was a gift from Thomas Sakmar (Addgene plasmid # 213313 ; http://n2t.net/addgene:213313 ; RRID:Addgene_213313)
